Addgene plasmid #11790: pREP-NFAT4
Depositing lab: Anjana Rao.
Backbone
  Vector backbone: pREP4
  Backbone manufacturer: Invitrogen
  Backbone size w/o insert (bp): 10200
  Vector type: Mammalian Expression
  Selectable markers: Hygromycin
Growth in bacteria
  Bacterial resistance: Ampicillin, 100 μg/mL
  Growth temperature: 37°C
  Growth strain: DH5alpha
  Copy number: High Copy
Gene/Insert
  Gene/Insert name: NFAT4 (alt name: NFAT4a isoform)
  Species: H. sapiens (human)
  Entrez Gene: NFATC3 (a.k.a. NF-AT4c, NFAT4, NFATX, n339260)
  Cloning method: Restriction Enzyme
  Sequencing primers: 5′ na; 3′ EBV-rev
Resource information
  A portion of this plasmid was derived from a plasmid made by: Hoey et al, 1995, PMID 7749981.
Terms and licenses: Academic/Nonprofit Terms; Industry Terms: Not Available to Industry
Depositor comments: Please note that this plasmid contains the NFAT4a isoform as described in the following publication: https://www.ncbi.nlm.nih.gov/pubmed/7749981 This isoform contains 708 amino acids. Please note: Addgene NGS is unable to fully resolve the length of the poly-A tail in the 3'UTR
How to cite: pREP-NFAT4 was a gift from Anjana Rao (Addgene plasmid # 11790 ; http://n2t.net/addgene:11790 ; RRID:Addgene_11790)
