[The description below was written by a language model from this plasmid's Addgene catalogue record and pLannotate feature annotations shown in this document.]
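Description:
pREP-NFAT4 is a mammalian expression plasmid built on the pREP4 episomal backbone, carrying a human NFATC3 (NFAT4) cDNA. According to the depositor, the insert is the NFAT4a isoform of 708 amino acids. This fits the annotation, which matches only part of the full-length NFATC3 reference protein and is therefore labelled as a fragment. The coding region sits downstream of the Rous sarcoma virus enhancer/promoter and is flanked by remnants of a pBluescript polylinker, probably carried over from an earlier cloning vector. An SV40 polyadenylation signal lies just downstream of the insert. The cDNA retains 3′ untranslated sequence with a poly-A tract whose length the repository's sequencing could not resolve.

In E. coli the plasmid is propagated through a high-copy ColE1/pUC-type origin with ampicillin resistance. In mammalian cells, the Epstein-Barr virus oriP origin together with an EBNA1 gene allows the plasmid to replicate and be retained as an extrachromosomal episome in permissive primate cells. A hygromycin B phosphotransferase cassette, driven by an HSV thymidine kinase promoter and ended by the TK poly(A) signal, provides selection for stable maintenance. Small annotated fragments of tetracycline resistance, rop, bom and various herpesvirus reading frames are residual backbone sequence flanking these elements, not functional payload.

Two sequence records accompany the entry: a full 12.1 kb assembly and a partial 7.8 kb read covering the bacterial backbone, hygromycin cassette, RSV promoter and insert. They agree over the shared region. The record does not state a specific application, but the design suits sustained expression of this NFAT family transcription factor in human cells.
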