Features (pLannotate 1.2.2; 25 found; start..end, strand, type, name):
      1..262     +  promoter       RSV promoter: Rous sarcoma virus enhancer/promoter
    298..342     +  misc_feature   MCS (fragment): pBluescript multiple cloning site
    560..2656    +  CDS            NFATC3 (fragment): NFAC3_HUMAN - Also known as NFAT4 From Homo sapiens (Human).
   3070..3109    +  misc_feature   MCS (fragment): pBluescript multiple cloning site
   3122..3256    -  polyA_signal   SV40 poly(A) signal: SV40 polyadenylation signal
   3279..3362    -  CDS            large T antigen (fragment): large T antigen from SV40 (simian virus 40)
   3365..3405    +  CDS            rop (fragment): Rop protein, which maintains plasmids at low copy number; rop
   3517..3535    -  misc_feature   MCS (fragment): pUC18/19 multiple cloning site
   3981..5770    -  rep_origin     oriP: Epstein-Barr virus oriP replication origin (Yates et al., 2000)
   5771..5989    -  CDS            gL (fragment): GL_EBVB9 - Experimental evidence at protein level: Swiss-Prot protein existence level 1. The heterodimer glycoprotein H-glycoprotein L is required for the fusion of viral and plasma membranes leading to virus entry into the host cell. Acts as a functional inhibitor of gH and maintains gH in an inhibited form. Upon binding to host integrins, gL dissociates from gH leading to activation of the viral fusion glycoproteins gB and gH. Fusion of EBV with B-lymphocytes requires the additional receptor- binding protein gp42, which forms a complex with gH/gL. The heterodimer gH/gL targets also host EPHA
   6072..7093    -  CDS            EBNA1 (fragment): Epstein-Barr nuclear antigen 1, also known as EBNA-1 crucial for latent viral infection, and for episomal amplification of vectors containing the oriP origin (Okita et al., 2013)
   7106..7378    -  CDS            EBNA1 (fragment): EBNA1_EBVB9 - Experimental evidence at protein level: Swiss-Prot protein existence level 1. Plays an essential role in replication and partitioning of viral genomic DNA during latent viral infection. During this phase, the circular double-stranded viral DNA undergoes replication once per cell cycle and is efficiently partitioned to the daughter cells. EBNA1 activates the initiation of viral DNA replication through binding to specific sites in the viral latent origin of replication, oriP. Additionally, it governs the segregation of viral episomes by mediating their attachment to host cell metap
   7416..7760    -  CDS            BRRF2_EBVB9 (fragment): Protein inferred from homology: Swiss-Prot protein existence level 3. From Epstein-Barr virus (strain B95-8) (HHV-4) (Human herpesvirus 4).
   7763..7786    -  promoter       tet promoter (fragment): E. coli promoter for tetracycline efflux protein gene
   7899..8003    +  promoter       AmpR promoter: bla
   8004..8864    +  CDS            AmpR: β-lactamase; bla; confers resistance to ampicillin, carbenicillin, and related antibiotics
   9035..9623    +  rep_origin     ori: high-copy-number ColE1/pMB1/pBR322/pUC origin of replication
   9669..9827    -  CDS            TcR (fragment): tetracycline efflux protein; tet; confers resistance to tetracycline
   9948..10148   -  CDS            MDV035 (fragment): UL24_GAHVM - Protein inferred from homology: Swiss-Prot protein existence level 3. May play a role in the dispersal of host nucleolin from the nucleolus throughout the nucleus leading to a decrease in ribosome biogenesis. From Gallid herpesvirus 2 (strain Chicken/Md5/ATCC VR-987) (GaHV-2) (Marek's disease herpesvirus type 1).
  10137..10199   +  promoter       Mini-TK promoter: minimal herpes simplex virus (HSV) thymidine kinase promoter
  10242..11279   +  CDS            HygR: hygromycin B phosphotransferase confers resistance to hygromycin
  11321..11369   +  polyA_signal   HSV TK poly(A) signal: herpes simplex virus thymidine kinase polyadenylation signal (Cole and Stacy, 1985)
  11569..11793   +  CDS            gH (fragment): GH_HHV11 - Experimental evidence at protein level: Swiss-Prot protein existence level 1. The heterodimer glycoprotein H-glycoprotein L is required for the fusion of viral and plasma membranes leading to virus entry into the host cell. Following initial binding to host receptor, membrane fusion is mediated by the fusion machinery composed of gB and the heterodimer gH/gL. May also be involved in the fusion between the virion envelope and the outer nuclear membrane during virion morphogenesis. From Human herpesvirus 1 (strain 17) (HHV-1) (Human herpes simplex virus 1).
  11823..11875   -  misc_feature   bom (fragment): basis of mobility region from pBR322
  12006..12099   +  ncRNA          Retro dr1: Accession: RF00214 - Retrovirus direct repeat 1 (dr1)
>Addgene plasmid #11790 | pREP-NFAT4 | addgene full sequence | sequence record 456551 | Addgene NGS Result
AATGTAGTCTTATGCAATACTCTTGTAGTCTTGCAACATGGTAACGATGAGTTAGCAACATGCCTTACAA
GGAGAGAAAAAGCACCGTGCATGCCGATTGGTGGAAGTAAGGTGGTACGATCGTGCCTTATTAGGAAGGC
AACAGACGGGTCTGACATGGATTGGACGAACCACTGAATTCCGCATTGCAGAGATATTGTATTTAAGTGC
CTAGCTCGATACAATAAACGCCATTTGACCATTCACCACATTGGTGTGCACCTCCAAGCTGGGTACCAGC
TGCTAGCAAGCTTGCTAGCGGCCGCTCTAGAACTAGTGGATCCCCCGGGCTGCAGGAATTCGGCACGAGC
GGCTGCGGTTCCTGGTGCTGCTCGGCGCGCGGCCAGCTTTCGGAACGGAACGCTCGGCGTCGCGGGCCCC
GCCCGGAAAGTTTGCCGTGGAGTCGCGACCTCTTGGCCCGCGCGGCCCGGCATGAAGCGGCGTTGAGGAG
CTGCTGCCGCCGCTTGCCGCTGCCGCCGCCGCCGCCTGAGGAGGAGCTGCAGCACCCTGGGCCACGCCGA
TGACTACTGCAAACTGTGGCGCCCACGACGAGCTCGACTTCAAACTCGTCTTTGGCGAGGACGGGGCGCC
GGCGCCGCCGCCCCCGGGCTCGCGGCCTGCAGATCTTGAGCCAGATGATTGTGCATCCATTTACATCTTT
AATGTAGATCCACCTCCATCTACTTTAACCACACCACTTTGCTTACCACATCATGGATTACCGTCTCACT
CTTCTGTTTTGTCACCATCGTTTCAGCTCCAAAGTCACAAAAACTATGAAGGAACTTGTGAGATTCCTGA
ATCTAAATATAGCCCATTAGGTGGTCCCAAACCCTTTGAGTGCCCAAGTATTCAAATTACATCTATCTCT
CCTAACTGTCATCAAGAATTAGATGCACATGAAGATGACCTACAGATAAATGACCCAGAACGGGAATTTT
TGGAAAGGCCTTCTAGAGATCATCTCTATCTTCCTCTTGAGCCATCCTACCGGGAGTCTTCTCTTAGTCC
TAGTCCTGCCAGCAGCATCTCTTCTAGGAGTTGGTTCTCTGATGCATCTTCTTGTGAATCGCTTTCACAT
ATTTATGATGATGTGGACTCAGAGTTGAATGAAGCTGCAGCCCGATTTACCCTTGGATCCCCTCTGACTT
CTCCTGGTGGCTCTCCAGGGGGCTGCCCTGGAGAAGAAACTTGGCATCAACAGTATGGACTTGGACACTC
ATTATCACCCAGGCAATCTCCTTGCCACTCTCCTAGATCCAGTGTCACTGATGAGAATTGGCTGAGCCCC
AGGCCAGCCTCAGGACCCTCATCAAGGCCCACATCCCCCTGTGGGAAACGGAGGCACTCCAGTGCTGAAG
TTTGTTATGCTGGGTCCCTTTCACCCCATCACTCACCTGTTCCTTCACCTGGTCACTCCCCCAGGGGAAG
TGTGACAGAAGATACGTGGCTCAATGCTTCTGTCCATGGTGGGTCAGGCCTTGGCCCTGCAGTTTTTCCA
TTTCAGTACTGTGTAGAGACTGACATCCCTCTCAAAACAAGGAAAACTTCTGAAGATCAAGCTGCCATAC
TACCAGGAAAATTAGAGCTGTGTTCAGATGACCAAGGGAGTTTATCACCAGCCCGGGAGACTTCAATAGA
TGATGGCCTTGGATCTCAGTATCCTTTAAAGAAAGATTCATGTGGTGATCAGTTTCTTTCAGTTCCTTCA
CCCTTTACCTGGAGCAAACCAAAGCCTGGCCACACCCCTATATTTCGCACATCTTCATTACCTCCACTAG
ACTGGCCTTTACCAGCTCATTTTGGACAATGTGAACTGAAAATAGAAGTGCAACCTAAAACTCATCATCG
AGCCCATTATGAAACTGAAGGTAGCCGAGGGGCAGTAAAAGCATCTACTGGGGGACATCCTGTTGTGAAG
CTCCTGGGCTATAACGAAAAGCCAATAAATCTACAAATGTTTATTGGGACAGCAGATGATCGATATTTAC
GACCTCATGCATTTTACCAGGTGCATCGAATCACTGGGAAGACAGTCGCTACTGCAAGCCAAGAGATAAT
AATTGCCAGTACAAAAGTTCTGGAAATTCCACTTCTTCCTGAAAATAATATGTCAGCCAGTATTGATTGT
GCAGGTATTTTGAAACTCCGCAATTCAGATATAGAACTTCGAAAAGGAGAAACTGATATTGGCAGAAAGA
ATACTAGAGTACGACTTGTGTTTCGTGTACACATCCCACAGCCCAGTGGAAAAGTCCTTTCTCTGCAGAT
AGCCTCTATACCCGTTGAGTGCTCCCAGCGGTCTGCTCAAGAACTTCCTCATATTGAGAAGTACAGTATC
AACAGTTGTTCTGTAAATGGAGGTCATGAAATGGTTGTGACTGGATCTAATTTTCTTCCAGAATCCAAAA
TCATTTTTCTTGAAAAAGGACAAGATGGACGACCTCAGTGGGAGGTAGAAGGGAAGATAATCAGGGAAAA
ATGTCAAGGGGCTCACATTGTCCTTGAAGTTCCTCCATATCATAACCCAGCAGTTACAGCTGCAGTGCAG
GTGCACTTTTATCTTTGCAATGGCAAGAGGAAAAAAAGCCAGTCTCAACGTTTTACTTATACACCAGGTA
CGAGGAGTCATGATGGTTTACTATAGAGCTTTCTTTCCTAATGAATAAAAAGTTATTTAACGAAAAAAAA
AAAAAAAAAAAAAAAAAAAAAAAAAAAAAAAAAAAAAAAAAAAAAAAAAAAAAAAAAAAAAAAAAAAAAA
AAAAAAAAAAAAAAAAAAAAAAAAAAAAAAAAAAAAAAAAAAAAAAAAAAAAAAAAAAAAAAAAAAAAAA
AAAAAAAAAAAAAAAAAAAAAAAAAAAAAAAAAAAAAAAAAAAAAAAAAAAAAAAAAAAAAAAAAAAAAA
AAAAAAAAAAAAAAAAAAAAAAAAAAAAAAAAAAAAAAAAAAAAAAAAAAAAAAAAAAAAAAAAAAAAAA
AAAAAAAAAAAAAAAAAAAAAAAAAAAAAAAAAAAAAAAAAAAAAAAAAAACTCGTGCCGAATTCGATAT
CAAGCTTATCGATACCGTCGACCTCGAGGCCGGCAAGGCCGGATCCAGACATGATAAGATACATTGATGA
GTTTGGACAAACCACAACTAGAATGCAGTGAAAAAAATGCTTTATTTGTGAAATTTGTGATGCTATTGCT
TTATTTGTAACCATTATAAGCTGCAATAAACAAGTTAACAACAACAATTGCATTCATTTTATGTTTCAGG
TTCAGGGGGAGGTGTGGGAGGTTTTTTAAAGCAAGTAAAACCTCTACAAATGTGGTATGGCTGATTATGA
TCCGGCTGCCTCGCGCGTTTCGGTGATGACGGTGAAAACCTCTGACACATGCAGCTCCCGGAGACGGTCA
CAGCTTGTCTGTAAGCGGATGCCGGGAGCAGACAAGCCCGTCAGGGCGCGTCAGCGGGTGTTGGCGGGTG
TCGGGGCGCAGCCATGAGGTCGACTCTAGAGGATCGATCCCCGCCCCGGACGAACTAAACCTGACTACGA
CATCTCTGCCCCTTCTTCGCGGGGCAGTGCATGTAATCCCTTCAGTTGGTTGGTACAACTTGCCAACTGG
GCCCTGTTCCACATGTGACACGGGGGGGGACCAAACACAAAGGGGTTCTCTGACTGTAGTTGACATCCTT
ATAAATGGATGTGCACATTTGCCAACACTGAGTGGCTTTCATCCTGGAGCAGACTTTGCAGTCTGTGGAC
TGCAACACAACATTGCCTTTATGTGTAACTCTTGGCTGAAGCTCTTACACCAATGCTGGGGGACATGTAC
CTCCCAGGGGCCCAGGAAGACTACGGGAGGCTACACCAACGTCAATCAGAGGGGCCTGTGTAGCTACCGA
TAAGCGGACCCTCAAGAGGGCATTAGCAATAGTGTTTATAAGGCCCCCTTGTTAACCCTAAACGGGTAGC
ATATGCTTCCCGGGTAGTAGTATATACTATCCAGACTAACCCTAATTCAATAGCATATGTTACCCAACGG
GAAGCATATGCTATCGAATTAGGGTTAGTAAAAGGGTCCTAAGGAACAGCGATATCTCCCACCCCATGAG
CTGTCACGGTTTTATTTACATGGGGTCAGGATTCCACGAGGGTAGTGAACCATTTTAGTCACAAGGGCAG
TGGCTGAAGATCAAGGAGCGGGCAGTGAACTCTCCTGAATCTTCGCCTGCTTCTTCATTCTCCTTCGTTT
AGCTAATAGAATAACTGCTGAGTTGTGAACAGTAAGGTGTATGTGAGGTGCTCGAAAACAAGGTTTCAGG
TGACGCCCCCAGAATAAAATTTGGACGGGGGGTTCAGTGGTGGCATTGTGCTATGACACCAATATAACCC
TCACAAACCCCTTGGGCAATAAATACTAGTGTAGGAATGAAACATTCTGAATATCTTTAACAATAGAAAT
CCATGGGGTGGGGACAAGCCGTAAAGACTGGATGTCCATCTCACACGAATTTATGGCTATGGGCAACACA
TAATCCTAGTGCAATATGATACTGGGGTTATTAAGATGTGTCCCAGGCAGGGACCAAGACAGGTGAACCA
TGTTGTTACACTCTATTTGTAACAAGGGGAAAGAGAGTGGACGCCGACAGCAGCGGACTCCACTGGTTGT
CTCTAACACCCCCGAAAATTAAACGGGGCTCCACGCCAATGGGGCCCATAAACAAAGACAAGTGGCCACT
CTTTTTTTTGAAATTGTGGAGTGGGGGCACGCGTCAGCCCCCACACGCCGCCCTGCGGTTTTGGACTGTA
AAATAAGGGTGTAATAACTTGGCTGATTGTAACCCCGCTAACCACTGCGGTCAAACCACTTGCCCACAAA
ACCACTAATGGCACCCCGGGGAATACCTGCATAAGTAGGTGGGCGGGCCAAGATAGGGGCGCGATTGCTG
CGATCTGGAGGACAAATTACACACACTTGCGCCTGAGCGCCAAGCACAGGGTTGTTGGTCCTCATATTCA
CGAGGTCGCTGAGAGCACGGTGGGCTAATGTTGCCATGGGTAGCATATACTACCCAAATATCTGGATAGC
ATATGCTATCCTAATCTATATCTGGGTAGCATAGGCTATCCTAATCTATATCTGGGTAGCATATGCTATC
CTAATCTATATCTGGGTAGTATATGCTATCCTAATTTATATCTGGGTAGCATAGGCTATCCTAATCTATA
TCTGGGTAGCATATGCTATCCTAATCTATATCTGGGTAGTATATGCTATCCTAATCTGTATCCGGGTAGC
ATATGCTATCCTAATAGAGATTAGGGTAGTATATGCTATCCTAATTTATATCTGGGTAGCATATACTACC
CAAATATCTGGATAGCATATGCTATCCTAATCTATATCTGGGTAGCATATGCTATCCTAATCTATATCTG
GGTAGCATAGGCTATCCTAATCTATATCTGGGTAGCATATGCTATCCTAATCTATATCTGGGTAGTATAT
GCTATCCTAATTTATATCTGGGTAGCATAGGCTATCCTAATCTATATCTGGGTAGCATATGCTATCCTAA
TCTATATCTGGGTAGTATATGCTATCCTAATCTGTATCCGGGTAGCATATGCTATCCTCATGCATATACA
GTCAGCATATGATACCCAGTAGTAGAGTGGGAGTGCTATCCTTTGCATATGCCGCCACCTCCCAAGGGGG
CGTGAATTTTCGCTGCTTGTCCTTTTCCTGCTGGTTGCTCCCATTCTTAGGTGAATTTAAGGAGGCCAGG
CTAAAGCCGTCGCATGTCTGATTGCTCACCAGGTAAATGTCGCTAATGTTTTCCAACGCGAGAAGGTGTT
GAGCGCGGAGCTGAGTGACGTGACAACATGGGTATGCCCAATTGCCCCATGTTGGGAGGACGAAAATGGT
GACAAGACAGATGGCCAGAAATACACCAACAGCACGCATGATGTCTACTGGGGATTTATTCTTTAGTGCG
GGGGAATACACGGCTTTTAATACGATTGAGGGCGTCTCCTAACAAGTTACATCACTCCTGCCCTTCCTCA
CCCTCATCTCCATCACCTCCTTCATCTCCGTCATCTCCGTCATCACCCTCCGCGGCAGCCCCTTCCACCA
TAGGTGGAAACCAGGGAGGCAAATCTACTCCATCGTCAAAGCTGCACACAGTCACCCTGATATTGCAGGT
AGGAGCGGGCTTTGTCATAACAAGGTCCTTAATCGCATCCTTCAAAACCTCAGCAAATATATGAGTTTGT
AAAAAGACCATGAAATAACAGACAATGGACTCCCTTAGCGGGCCAGGTTGTGGGCCGGGTCCAGGGGCCA
TTCCAAAGGGGAGACGACTCAATGGTGTAAGACGACATTGTGGAATAGCAAGGGCAGTTCCTCGCCTTAG
GTTGTAAAGGGAGGTCTTACTACCTCCATATACGAACACACCGGCGACCCAAGTTCCTTCGTCGGTAGTC
CTTTCTACGTGACTCCTAGCCAGGAGAGCTCTTAAACCTTCTGCAATGTTCTCAAATTTCGGGTTGGAAC
CTCCTTGACCACGATGCTTTCCAAACCACCCTCCTTTTTTGCGCCTGCCTCCATCACCCTGACCCCGGGG
TCCAGTGCTTGGGCCTTCTCCTGGGTCATCTGCGGGGCCCTGCTCTATCGCTCCCGGGGGCACGTCAGGC
TCACCATCTGGGCCACCTTCTTGGTGGTATTCAAAATAATCGGCTTCCCCTACAGGGTGGAAAAATGGCC
TTCTACCTGGAGGGGGCCTGCGCGGTGGAGACCCGGATGATGATGACTGACTACTGGGACTCCTGGGCCT
CTTTTCTCCACGTCCACGACCTCTCCCCCTGGCTCTTTCACGACTTCCCCCCCTGGCTCTTTCACGTCCT
CTACCCCGGCGGCCTCCACTACCTCCTCGACCCCGGCCTCCACTACCTCCTCGACCCCGGCCTCCACTGC
CTCCTCGACCCCGGCCTCCACCTCCTGCTCCTGCCCCTCCTGCTCCTGCCCCTCCTCCTGCTCCTCTCCT
GCCCCTCCTGCTCCTGCCCCTCCCGCTCCTGCTCCTGCTCCTGTTCCACCGTGGGTCCCTTTGCAGCCAA
TGCAACTTGGACGTTTTTGGGGTCTCCGGACACCATCTCTATGTCTTGGCCCTGATCCTGAGCCGCCCGG
GGCTCCTGGTCTTCCGCCTCCTCGTCCTCGTCCTCTTCCCCGTCCTCGTCCATGGTTATCACCCCCTCTT
CTTTGAGGTCCACTGCCGCCGGAGCCTTCTGGTCCAGATGTGTCTCCCTTCTCTCCTAGGCCATTTCCAG
GTCCTGTACCTGGCCCCTCGTCAGACATGATTCACACTAAAAGAGATCAATAGACATCTTTATTAGACGA
CGCTCAGTGAATACAGGGAGTGCAGACTCCTGCCCCCTCCAACAGCCCCCCCACCCTCATCCCCTTCATG
GTCGCTGTCAGACAGATCCAGGTCTGAAAATTCCCCATCCTCCGAACCATCCTCGTCCTCATCACCAATT
ACTCGCAGCCCGGAAAACTCCCGCTGAACATCCTCAAGATTTGCGTCCTGAGCCTCAAGCCAGGCCTCAA
ATTCCTCGTCCCCCTTTTTGCTGGACGGTAGGGATGGGGATTCTCGGGACCCCTCCTCTTCCTCTTCAAG
GTCACCAGACAGAGATGCTACTGGGGCAACGGAAGAAAAGCTGGGTGCGGCCTGTGAGGATCAGCTTATC
GATGATAAGCTGTCAAACATGAGAATTCTTGAAGACGAAAGGGCCTCGTGATACGCCTATTTTTATAGGT
TAATGTCATGATAATAATGGTTTCTTAGACGTCAGGTGGCACTTTTCGGGGAAATGTGCGCGGAACCCCT
ATTTGTTTATTTTTCTAAATACATTCAAATATGTATCCGCTCATGAGACAATAACCCTGATAAATGCTTC
AATAATATTGAAAAAGGAAGAGTATGAGTATTCAACATTTCCGTGTCGCCCTTATTCCCTTTTTTGCGGC
ATTTTGCCTTCCTGTTTTTGCTCACCCAGAAACGCTGGTGAAAGTAAAAGATGCTGAAGATCAGTTGGGT
GCACGAGTGGGTTACATCGAACTGGATCTCAACAGCGGTAAGATCCTTGAGAGTTTTCGCCCCGAAGAAC
GTTTTCCAATGATGAGCACTTTTAAAGTTCTGCTATGTGGCGCGGTATTATCCCGTGTTGACGCCGGGCA
AGAGCAACTCGGTCGCCGCATACACTATTCTCAGAATGACTTGGTTGAGTACTCACCAGTCACAGAAAAG
CATCTTACGGATGGCATGACAGTAAGAGAATTATGCAGTGCTGCCATAACCATGAGTGATAACACTGCGG
CCAACTTACTTCTGACAACGATCGGAGGACCGAAGGAGCTAACCGCTTTTTTGCACAACATGGGGGATCA
TGTAACTCGCCTTGATCGTTGGGAACCGGAGCTGAATGAAGCCATACCAAACGACGAGCGTGACACCACG
ATGCCTGCAGCAATGGCAACAACGTTGCGCAAACTATTAACTGGCGAACTACTTACTCTAGCTTCCCGGC
AACAATTAATAGACTGGATGGAGGCGGATAAAGTTGCAGGACCACTTCTGCGCTCGGCCCTTCCGGCTGG
CTGGTTTATTGCTGATAAATCTGGAGCCGGTGAGCGTGGGTCTCGCGGTATCATTGCAGCACTGGGGCCA
GATGGTAAGCCCTCCCGTATCGTAGTTATCTACACGACGGGGAGTCAGGCAACTATGGATGAACGAAATA
GACAGATCGCTGAGATAGGTGCCTCACTGATTAAGCATTGGTAACTGTCAGACCAAGTTTACTCATATAT
ACTTTAGATTGATTTAAAACTTCATTTTTAATTTAAAAGGATCTAGGTGAAGATCCTTTTTGATAATCTC
ATGACCAAAATCCCTTAACGTGAGTTTTCGTTCCACTGAGCGTCAGACCCCGTAGAAAAGATCAAAGGAT
CTTCTTGAGATCCTTTTTTTCTGCGCGTAATCTGCTGCTTGCAAACAAAAAAACCACCGCTACCAGCGGT
GGTTTGTTTGCCGGATCAAGAGCTACCAACTCTTTTTCCGAAGGTAACTGGCTTCAGCAGAGCGCAGATA
CCAAATACTGTCCTTCTAGTGTAGCCGTAGTTAGGCCACCACTTCAAGAACTCTGTAGCACCGCCTACAT
ACCTCGCTCTGCTAATCCTGTTACCAGTGGCTGCTGCCAGTGGCGATAAGTCGTGTCTTACCGGGTTGGA
CTCAAGACGATAGTTACCGGATAAGGCGCAGCGGTCGGGCTGAACGGGGGGTTCGTGCACACAGCCCAGC
TTGGAGCGAACGACCTACACCGAACTGAGATACCTACAGCGTGAGCTATGAGAAAGCGCCACGCTTCCCG
AAGGGAGAAAGGCGGACAGGTATCCGGTAAGCGGCAGGGTCGGAACAGGAGAGCGCACGAGGGAGCTTCC
AGGGGGAAACGCCTGGTATCTTTATAGTCCTGTCGGGTTTCGCCACCTCTGACTTGAGCGTCGATTTTTG
TGATGCTCGTCAGGGGGGCGGAGCCTATGGAAAAACGCCAGCAACGCGGCCTTTTTACGGTTCCTGGCCT
TTTGCTGGCCTTGAAGCTGTCCCTGATGGTCGTCATCTACCTGCCTGGACAGCATGGCCTGCAACGCGGG
CATCCCGATGCCGCCGGAAGCGAGAAGAATCATAATGGGGAAGGCCATCCAGCCTCGCGTCGCGAACGCC
AGCAAGACGTAGCCCAGCGCGTCGGCCCCGAGATGCGCCGCGTGCGGCTGCTGGAGATGGCGGACGCGAT
GGATATGTTCTGCCAAGGGTTGGTTTGCGCATTCACAGTTCTCCGCAAGAATTGATTGGCTCCAATTCTT
GGAGTGGTGAATCCGTTAGCGAGGTGCCGCCCTGCTTCATCCCCGTGGCCCGTTGCTCGCGTTTGCTGGC
GGTGTCCCCGGAAGAAATATATTTGCATGTCTTTAGTTCTATGATGACACAAACCCCGCCCAGCGTCTTG
TCATTGGCGAATTCGAACACGCAGATGCAGTCGGGGCGGCGCGGTCCGAGGTCCACTTCGCATATTAAGG
TGACGCGTGTGGCCTCGAACACCGAGCGACCCTGCAGCGACCCGCTTAACAGCGTCAACAGCGTGCCGCA
GATCCCGGGGGGCAATGAGATATGAAAAAGCCTGAACTCACCGCGACGTCTGTCGAGAAGTTTCTGATCG
AAAAGTTCGACAGCGTCTCCGACCTGATGCAGCTCTCGGAGGGCGAAGAATCTCGTGCTTTCAGCTTCGA
TGTAGGAGGGCGTGGATATGTCCTGCGGGTAAATAGCTGCGCCGATGGTTTCTACAAAGATCGTTATGTT
TATCGGCACTTTGCATCGGCCGCGCTCCCGATTCCGGAAGTGCTTGACATTGGGGAATTCAGCGAGAGCC
TGACCTATTGCATCTCCCGCCGTGCACAGGGTGTCACGTTGCAAGACCTGCCTGAAACCGAACTGCCCGC
TGTTCTGCAGCCGGTCGCGGAGGCCATGGATGCGATCGCTGCGGCCGATCTTAGCCAGACGAGCGGGTTC
GGCCCATTCGGACCGCAAGGAATCGGTCAATACACTACATGGCGTGATTTCATATGCGCGATTGCTGATC
CCCATGTGTATCACTGGCAAACTGTGATGGACGACACCGTCAGTGCGTCCGTCGCGCAGGCTCTCGATGA
GCTGATGCTTTGGGCCGAGGACTGCCCCGAAGTCCGGCACCTCGTGCACGCGGATTTCGGCTCCAACAAT
GTCCTGACGGACAATGGCCGCATAACAGCGGTCATTGACTGGAGCGAGGCGATGTTCGGGGATTCCCAAT
ACGAGGTCGCCAACATCTTCTTCTGGAGGCCGTGGTTGGCTTGTATGGAGCAGCAGACGCGCTACTTCGA
GCGGAGGCATCCGGAGCTTGCAGGATCGCCGCGGCTCCGGGCGTATATGCTCCGCATTGGTCTTGACCAA
CTCTATCAGAGCTTGGTTGACGGCAATTTCGATGATGCAGCTTGGGCGCAGGGTCGATGCGACGCAATCG
TCCGATCCGGAGCCGGGACTGTCGGGCGTACACAAATCGCCCGCAGAAGCGCGGCCGTCTGGACCGATGG
CTGTGTAGAAGTACTCGCCGATAGTGGAAACCGACGCCCCAGCACTCGTCCGGATCGGGAGATGGGGGAG
GCTAACTGAAACACGGAAGGAGACAATACCGGAAGGAACCCGCGCTATGACGGCAATAAAAAGACAGAAT
AAAACGCACGGGTGTTGGGTCGTTTGTTCATAAACGCGGGGTTCGGTCCCAGGGCTGGCACTCTGTCGAT
ACCCCACCGAGACCCCATTGGGGCCAATACGCCCGCGTTTCTTCCTTTTCCCCACCCCACCCCCCAAGTT
CGGGTGAAGGCCCAGGGCTCGCAGCCAACGTCGGGGCGGCAGGCCCTGCCATAGCCACTGGCCCCGTGGG
TTAGGGACGGGGTCCCCCATGGGGAATGGTTTATGGTTCGTGGGGGTTATTATTTTGGGCGTTGCGTGGG
GTCAGGTCCACGACTGGACTGAGCAGACAGACCCATGGTTTTTGGATGGCCTGGGCATGGACCGCATGTA
CTGGCGCGACACGAACACCGGGCGTCTGTGGCTGCCAAACACCCCCGACCCCCAAAAACCACCGCGCGGA
TTTCTGGCGTGCCAAGCTAGTCGACCAATTCTCATGTTTGACAGCTTATCATCGCAGATCCGTATGGTGC
ACTCTCAGTACAATCTGCTCTGATGCCGCATAGTTAAGCCAGTATCTGCTCCCTGCTTGTGTGTTGGAGG
TCGCTGAGTAGTGCGCGAGCAAAATTTAAGCTACAACAAGGCAAGGCTTGACCGACAATTGCATGAAGAA
TCTGCTTAGGGTTAGGCGTTTTGCGCTGCTTCGCGATGTACGGGCCAGATATACGCGTATCTGAGGGGAC
TAGGGTGTGTTTAGGCGAAAAGCGGGGCTTCGGTTGTACGCGGTTAGGAGTCCCCTCAGGATATAGTAGT
TTCGCTTTTGCATAGGGAGGGGGA
