Features (pLannotate 1.2.2; 19 found; start..end, strand, type, name):
      1..332     -  CDS            EBNA1 (fragment): Epstein-Barr nuclear antigen 1, also known as EBNA-1 crucial for latent viral infection, and for episomal amplification of vectors containing the oriP origin (Okita et al., 2013)
    370..714     -  CDS            BRRF2_EBVB9 (fragment): Protein inferred from homology: Swiss-Prot protein existence level 3. From Epstein-Barr virus (strain B95-8) (HHV-4) (Human herpesvirus 4).
    717..740     -  promoter       tet promoter (fragment): E. coli promoter for tetracycline efflux protein gene
    853..957     +  promoter       AmpR promoter: bla
    958..1818    +  CDS            AmpR: β-lactamase; bla; confers resistance to ampicillin, carbenicillin, and related antibiotics
   1989..2577    +  rep_origin     ori: high-copy-number ColE1/pMB1/pBR322/pUC origin of replication
   2623..2781    -  CDS            TcR (fragment): tetracycline efflux protein; tet; confers resistance to tetracycline
   2902..3102    -  CDS            MDV035 (fragment): UL24_GAHVM - Protein inferred from homology: Swiss-Prot protein existence level 3. May play a role in the dispersal of host nucleolin from the nucleolus throughout the nucleus leading to a decrease in ribosome biogenesis. From Gallid herpesvirus 2 (strain Chicken/Md5/ATCC VR-987) (GaHV-2) (Marek's disease herpesvirus type 1).
   3091..3153    +  promoter       Mini-TK promoter: minimal herpes simplex virus (HSV) thymidine kinase promoter
   3196..4233    +  CDS            HygR: hygromycin B phosphotransferase confers resistance to hygromycin
   4275..4323    +  polyA_signal   HSV TK poly(A) signal: herpes simplex virus thymidine kinase polyadenylation signal (Cole and Stacy, 1985)
   4414..4430    -  polyA_signal   bGH poly(A) signal (fragment): bovine growth hormone polyadenylation signal
   4523..4747    +  CDS            gH (fragment): GH_HHV11 - Experimental evidence at protein level: Swiss-Prot protein existence level 1. The heterodimer glycoprotein H-glycoprotein L is required for the fusion of viral and plasma membranes leading to virus entry into the host cell. Following initial binding to host receptor, membrane fusion is mediated by the fusion machinery composed of gB and the heterodimer gH/gL. May also be involved in the fusion between the virion envelope and the outer nuclear membrane during virion morphogenesis. From Human herpesvirus 1 (strain 17) (HHV-1) (Human herpes simplex virus 1).
   4752..4768    +  promoter       tet promoter (fragment): E. coli promoter for tetracycline efflux protein gene
   4777..4829    -  misc_feature   bom (fragment): basis of mobility region from pBR322
   4960..5053    +  ncRNA          Retro dr1: Accession: RF00214 - Retrovirus direct repeat 1 (dr1)
   5089..5350    +  promoter       RSV promoter: Rous sarcoma virus enhancer/promoter
   5386..5430    +  misc_feature   MCS (fragment): pBluescript multiple cloning site
   5648..7744    +  CDS            NFATC3 (fragment): NFAC3_HUMAN - Also known as NFAT4 From Homo sapiens (Human).
>Addgene plasmid #11790 | pREP-NFAT4 Sequencing Result | analyzer sequence | sequence record 242813
GCTCCTGCCCCTCCTCCTGCTCCTGCCCCTCCTGCTCCTGCCCCTCCCGCTCCTGCTCCTGCTCCTGTTC
CACCGTGGGTCCCTTTGCAGCCAATGCAACTTGGACGTTTTTGGGGTCTCCGGACACCATCTCTATGTCT
TGGCCCTGATCCTGAGCCGCCCGGGGCTCCTGGTCTTCCGCCTCCTCGTCCTCGTCCTCTTCCCCGTCCT
CGTCCATGGTTATCACCCCCTCTTCTTTGAGGTCCACTGCCGCCGGAGCCTTCTGGTCCAGATGTGTCTC
CCTTCTCTCCTAGGCCATTTCCAGGTCCTGTACCTGGCCCCTCGTCAGACATGATTCACACTAAAAGAGA
TCAATAGACATCTTTATTAGACGACGCTCAGTGAATACAGGGAGTGCAGACTCCTGCCCCCTCCAACAGC
CCCCCCACCCTCATCCCCTTCATGGTCGCTGTCAGACAGATCCAGGTCTGAAAATTCCCCATCCTCCGAA
CCATCCTCGTCCTCATCACCAATTACTCGCAGCCCGGAAAACTCCCGCTGAACATCCTCAAGATTTGCGT
CCTGAGCCTCAAGCCAGGCCTCAAATTCCTCGTCCCCCTTTTTGCTGGACGGTAGGGATGGGGATTCTCG
GGACCCCTCCTCTTCCTCTTCAAGGTCACCAGACAGAGATGCTACTGGGGCAACGGAAGAAAAGCTGGGT
GCGGCCTGTGAGGATCAGCTTATCGATGATAAGCTGTCAAACATGAGAATTCTTGAAGACGAAAGGGCCT
CGTGATACGCCTATTTTTATAGGTTAATGTCATGATAATAATGGTTTCTTAGACGTCAGGTGGCACTTTT
CGGGGAAATGTGCGCGGAACCCCTATTTGTTTATTTTTCTAAATACATTCAAATATGTATCCGCTCATGA
GACAATAACCCTGATAAATGCTTCAATAATATTGAAAAAGGAAGAGTATGAGTATTCAACATTTCCGTGT
CGCCCTTATTCCCTTTTTTGCGGCATTTTGCCTTCCTGTTTTTGCTCACCCAGAAACGCTGGTGAAAGTA
AAAGATGCTGAAGATCAGTTGGGTGCACGAGTGGGTTACATCGAACTGGATCTCAACAGCGGTAAGATCC
TTGAGAGTTTTCGCCCCGAAGAACGTTTTCCAATGATGAGCACTTTTAAAGTTCTGCTATGTGGCGCGGT
ATTATCCCGTGTTGACGCCGGGCAAGAGCAACTCGGTCGCCGCATACACTATTCTCAGAATGACTTGGTT
GAGTACTCACCAGTCACAGAAAAGCATCTTACGGATGGCATGACAGTAAGAGAATTATGCAGTGCTGCCA
TAACCATGAGTGATAACACTGCGGCCAACTTACTTCTGACAACGATCGGAGGACCGAAGGAGCTAACCGC
TTTTTTGCACAACATGGGGGATCATGTAACTCGCCTTGATCGTTGGGAACCGGAGCTGAATGAAGCCATA
CCAAACGACGAGCGTGACACCACGATGCCTGCAGCAATGGCAACAACGTTGCGCAAACTATTAACTGGCG
AACTACTTACTCTAGCTTCCCGGCAACAATTAATAGACTGGATGGAGGCGGATAAAGTTGCAGGACCACT
TCTGCGCTCGGCCCTTCCGGCTGGCTGGTTTATTGCTGATAAATCTGGAGCCGGTGAGCGTGGGTCTCGC
GGTATCATTGCAGCACTGGGGCCAGATGGTAAGCCCTCCCGTATCGTAGTTATCTACACGACGGGGAGTC
AGGCAACTATGGATGAACGAAATAGACAGATCGCTGAGATAGGTGCCTCACTGATTAAGCATTGGTAACT
GTCAGACCAAGTTTACTCATATATACTTTAGATTGATTTAAAACTTCATTTTTAATTTAAAAGGATCTAG
GTGAAGATCCTTTTTGATAATCTCATGACCAAAATCCCTTAACGTGAGTTTTCGTTCCACTGAGCGTCAG
ACCCCGTAGAAAAGATCAAAGGATCTTCTTGAGATCCTTTTTTTCTGCGCGTAATCTGCTGCTTGCAAAC
AAAAAAACCACCGCTACCAGCGGTGGTTTGTTTGCCGGATCAAGAGCTACCAACTCTTTTTCCGAAGGTA
ACTGGCTTCAGCAGAGCGCAGATACCAAATACTGTCCTTCTAGTGTAGCCGTAGTTAGGCCACCACTTCA
AGAACTCTGTAGCACCGCCTACATACCTCGCTCTGCTAATCCTGTTACCAGTGGCTGCTGCCAGTGGCGA
TAAGTCGTGTCTTACCGGGTTGGACTCAAGACGATAGTTACCGGATAAGGCGCAGCGGTCGGGCTGAACG
GGGGGTTCGTGCACACAGCCCAGCTTGGAGCGAACGACCTACACCGAACTGAGATACCTACAGCGTGAGC
TATGAGAAAGCGCCACGCTTCCCGAAGGGAGAAAGGCGGACAGGTATCCGGTAAGCGGCAGGGTCGGAAC
AGGAGAGCGCACGAGGGAGCTTCCAGGGGGAAACGCCTGGTATCTTTATAGTCCTGTCGGGTTTCGCCAC
CTCTGACTTGAGCGTCGATTTTTGTGATGCTCGTCAGGGGGGCGGAGCCTATGGAAAAACGCCAGCAACG
CGGCCTTTTTACGGTTCCTGGCCTTTTGCTGGCCTTGAAGCTGTCCCTGATGGTCGTCATCTACCTGCCT
GGACAGCATGGCCTGCAACGCGGGCATCCCGATGCCGCCGGAAGCGAGAAGAATCATAATGGGGAAGGCC
ATCCAGCCTCGCGTCGCGAACGCCAGCAAGACGTAGCCCAGCGCGTCGGCCCCGAGATGCGCCGCGTGCG
GCTGCTGGAGATGGCGGACGCGATGGATATGTTCTGCCAAGGGTTGGTTTGCGCATTCACAGTTCTCCGC
AAGAATTGATTGGCTCCAATTCTTGGAGTGGTGAATCCGTTAGCGAGGTGCCGCCCTGCTTCATCCCCGT
GGCCCGTTGCTCGCGTTTGCTGGCGGTGTCCCCGGAAGAAATATATTTGCATGTCTTTAGTTCTATGATG
ACACAAACCCCGCCCAGCGTCTTGTCATTGGCGAATTCGAACACGCAGATGCAGTCGGGGCGGCGCGGTC
CGAGGTCCACTTCGCATATTAAGGTGACGCGTGTGGCCTCGAACACCGAGCGACCCTGCAGCGACCCGCT
TAACAGCGTCAACAGCGTGCCGCAGATCCCGGGGGGCAATGAGATATGAAAAAGCCTGAACTCACCGCGA
CGTCTGTCGAGAAGTTTCTGATCGAAAAGTTCGACAGCGTCTCCGACCTGATGCAGCTCTCGGAGGGCGA
AGAATCTCGTGCTTTCAGCTTCGATGTAGGAGGGCGTGGATATGTCCTGCGGGTAAATAGCTGCGCCGAT
GGTTTCTACAAAGATCGTTATGTTTATCGGCACTTTGCATCGGCCGCGCTCCCGATTCCGGAAGTGCTTG
ACATTGGGGAATTCAGCGAGAGCCTGACCTATTGCATCTCCCGCCGTGCACAGGGTGTCACGTTGCAAGA
CCTGCCTGAAACCGAACTGCCCGCTGTTCTGCAGCCGGTCGCGGAGGCCATGGATGCGATCGCTGCGGCC
GATCTTAGCCAGACGAGCGGGTTCGGCCCATTCGGACCGCAAGGAATCGGTCAATACACTACATGGCGTG
ATTTCATATGCGCGATTGCTGATCCCCATGTGTATCACTGGCAAACTGTGATGGACGACACCGTCAGTGC
GTCCGTCGCGCAGGCTCTCGATGAGCTGATGCTTTGGGCCGAGGACTGCCCCGAAGTCCGGCACCTCGTG
CACGCGGATTTCGGCTCCAACAATGTCCTGACGGACAATGGCCGCATAACAGCGGTCATTGACTGGAGCG
AGGCGATGTTCGGGGATTCCCAATACGAGGTCGCCAACATCTTCTTCTGGAGGCCGTGGTTGGCTTGTAT
GGAGCAGCAGACGCGCTACTTCGAGCGGAGGCATCCGGAGCTTGCAGGATCGCCGCGGCTCCGGGCGTAT
ATGCTCCGCATTGGTCTTGACCAACTCTATCAGAGCTTGGTTGACGGCAATTTCGATGATGCAGCTTGGG
CGCAGGGTCGATGCGACGCAATCGTCCGATCCGGAGCCGGGACTGTCGGGCGTACACAAATCGCCCGCAG
AAGCGCGGCCGTCTGGACCGATGGCTGTGTAGAAGTACTCGCCGATAGTGGAAACCGACGCCCCAGCACT
CGTCCGGATCGGGAGATGGGGGAGGCTAACTGAAACACGGAAGGAGACAATACCGGAAGGAACCCGCGCT
ATGACGGCAATAAAAAGACAGAATAAAACGCACGGGTGTTGGGTCGTTTGTTCATAAACGCGGGGTTCGG
TCCCAGGGCTGGCACTCTGTCGATACCCCACCGAGACCCCATTGGGGCCAATACGCCCGCGTTTCTTCCT
TTTCCCCACCCCACCCCCCAAGTTCGGGTGAAGGCCCAGGGCTCGCAGCCAACGTCGGGGCGGCAGGCCC
TGCCATAGCCACTGGCCCCGTGGGTTAGGGACGGGGTCCCCCATGGGGAATGGTTTATGGTTCGTGGGGG
TTATTATTTTGGGCGTTGCGTGGGGTCAGGTCCACGACTGGACTGAGCAGACAGACCCATGGTTTTTGGA
TGGCCTGGGCATGGACCGCATGTACTGGCGCGACACGAACACCGGGCGTCTGTGGCTGCCAAACACCCCC
GACCCCCAAAAACCACCGCGCGGATTTCTGGCGTGCCAAGCTAGTCGACCAATTCTCATGTTTGACAGCT
TATCATCGCAGATCCGTATGGTGCACTCTCAGTACAATCTGCTCTGATGCCGCATAGTTAAGCCAGTATC
TGCTCCCTGCTTGTGTGTTGGAGGTCGCTGAGTAGTGCGCGAGCAAAATTTAAGCTACAACAAGGCAAGG
CTTGACCGACAATTGCATGAAGAATCTGCTTAGGGTTAGGCGTTTTGCGCTGCTTCGCGATGTACGGGCC
AGATATACGCGTATCTGAGGGGACTAGGGTGTGTTTAGGCGAAAAGCGGGGCTTCGGTTGTACGCGGTTA
GGAGTCCCCTCAGGATATAGTAGTTTCGCTTTTGCATAGGGAGGGGGAAATGTAGTCTTATGCAATACTC
TTGTAGTCTTGCAACATGGTAACGATGAGTTAGCAACATGCCTTACAAGGAGAGAAAAAGCACCGTGCAT
GCCGATTGGTGGAAGTAAGGTGGTACGATCGTGCCTTATTAGGAAGGCAACAGACGGGTCTGACATGGAT
TGGACGAACCACTGAATTCCGCATTGCAGAGATATTGTATTTAAGTGCCTAGCTCGATACAATAAACGCC
ATTTGACCATTCACCACATTGGTGTGCACCTCCAAGCTGGGTACCAGCTGCTAGCAAGCTTGCTAGCGGC
CGCTCTAGAACTAGTGGATCCCCCGGGCTGCAGGAATTCGGCACGAGCGGCTGCGGTTCCTGGTGCTGCT
CGGCGCGCGGCCAGCTTTCGGAACGGAACGCTCGGCGTCGCGGGCCCCGCCCGGAAAGTTTGCCGTGGAG
TCGCGACCTCTTGGCCCGCGCGGCCCGGCATGAAGCGGCGTTGAGGAGCTGCTGCCGCCGCTTGCCGCTG
CCGCCGCCGCCGCCTGAGGAGGAGCTGCAGCACCCTGGGCCACGCCGATGACTACTGCAAACTGTGGCGC
CCACGACGAGCTCGACTTCAAACTCGTCTTTGGCGAGGACGGGGCGCCGGCGCCGCCGCCCCCGGGCTCG
CGGCCTGCAGATCTTGAGCCAGATGATTGTGCATCCATTTACATCTTTAATGTAGATCCACCTCCATCTA
CTTTAACCACACCACTTTGCTTACCACATCATGGATTACCGTCTCACTCTTCTGTTTTGTCACCATCGTT
TCAGCTCCAAAGTCACAAAAACTATGAAGGAACTTGTGAGATTCCTGAATCTAAATATAGCCCATTAGGT
GGTCCCAAACCCTTTGAGTGCCCAAGTATTCAAATTACATCTATCTCTCCTAACTGTCATCAAGAATTAG
ATGCACATGAAGATGACCTACAGATAAATGACCCAGAACGGGAATTTTTGGAAAGGCCTTCTAGAGATCA
TCTCTATCTTCCTCTTGAGCCATCCTACCGGGAGTCTTCTCTTAGTCCTAGTCCTGCCAGCAGCATCTCT
TCTAGGAGTTGGTTCTCTGATGCATCTTCTTGTGAATCGCTTTCACATATTTATGATGATGTGGACTCAG
AGTTGAATGAAGCTGCAGCCCGATTTACCCTTGGATCCCCTCTGACTTCTCCTGGTGGCTCTCCAGGGGG
CTGCCCTGGAGAAGAAACTTGGCATCAACAGTATGGACTTGGACACTCATTATCACCCAGGCAATCTCCT
TGCCACTCTCCTAGATCCAGTGTCACTGATGAGAATTGGCTGAGCCCCAGGCCAGCCTCAGGACCCTCAT
CAAGGCCCACATCCCCCTGTGGGAAACGGAGGCACTCCAGTGCTGAAGTTTGTTATGCTGGGTCCCTTTC
ACCCCATCACTCACCTGTTCCTTCACCTGGTCACTCCCCCAGGGGAAGTGTGACAGAAGATACGTGGCTC
AATGCTTCTGTCCATGGTGGGTCAGGCCTTGGCCCTGCAGTTTTTCCATTTCAGTACTGTGTAGAGACTG
ACATCCCTCTCAAAACAAGGAAAACTTCTGAAGATCAAGCTGCCATACTACCAGGAAAATTAGAGCTGTG
TTCAGATGACCAAGGGAGTTTATCACCAGCCCGGGAGACTTCAATAGATGATGGCCTTGGATCTCAGTAT
CCTTTAAAGAAAGATTCATGTGGTGATCAGTTTCTTTCAGTTCCTTCACCCTTTACCTGGAGCAAACCAA
AGCCTGGCCACACCCCTATATTTCGCACATCTTCATTACCTCCACTAGACTGGCCTTTACCAGCTCATTT
TGGACAATGTGAACTGAAAATAGAAGTGCAACCTAAAACTCATCATCGAGCCCATTATGAAACTGAAGGT
AGCCGAGGGGCAGTAAAAGCATCTACTGGGGGACATCCTGTTGTGAAGCTCCTGGGCTATAACGAAAAGC
CAATAAATCTACAAATGTTTATTGGGACAGCAGATGATCGATATTTACGACCTCATGCATTTTACCAGGT
GCATCGAATCACTGGGAAGACAGTCGCTACTGCAAGCCAAGAGATAATAATTGCCAGTACAAAAGTTCTG
GAAATTCCACTTCTTCCTGAAAATAATATGTCAGCCAGTATTGATTGTGCAGGTATTTTGAAACTCCGCA
ATTCAGATATAGAACTTCGAAAAGGAGAAACTGATATTGGCAGAAAGAATACTAGAGTACGACTTGTGTT
TCGTGTACACATCCCACAGCCCAGTGGAAAAGTCCTTTCTCTGCAGATAGCCTCTATACCCGTTGAGTGC
TCCCAGCGGTCTGCTCAAGAACTTCCTCATATTGAGAAGTACAGTATCAACAGTTGTTCTGTAAATGGAG
GTCATGAAATGGTTGTGACTGGATCTAATTTTCTTCCAGAATCCAAAATCATTTTTCTTGAAAAAGGACA
AGATGGACGACCTCAGTGGGAGGTAGAAGGGAAGATAATCAGGGAAAAATGTCAAGGGGCTCACATTGTC
CTTGAAGTTCCTCCATATCATAACCCAGCAGTTACAGCTGCAGTGCAGGTGCACTTTTATCTTTGCAATG
GCAAGAGGAAAAAAAGCCAGTCTCAACGTTTTACTTATACACCAGGTACGAGGAGTCATGATGGTTTACT
ATAGAGCTTTCTTTCCTAATG
