>Addgene plasmid #11790 | pREP-NFAT4 | addgene partial sequence | sequence record 61274 | pREP-F 5'-GCTCGATACAATAAACGCC-3'
CAGCTGCTAGCAAGCTTGCTAGCGGCCGCTCTAGAACTAGTGGATCCCCCGGGCTGCAGGAATTCGGCAC
GAGCGGCTGCGGTTCCTGGTGCTGCTCGGCGCGCGGCCAGCTTTCGGAACGGAACGCTCGGCGTCGCGGG
CCCCGCCCGGAAAGTTTGCCGTGGAGTCGCGACCTCTTGGCCCGCGCGGCCCGGCATGAAGCGGCGTTGA
GGAGCTGCTGCCGCCGCTTGCCGCTGCCGCCGCCGCCGCCTGAGGAGGAGCTGCAGCACCCTGGGCCACG
CCGATGACTACTGCAAACTGTGGCGCCCACGACGAGCTCGACTTCAAACTCGTCTTTGGCGAGGACGGGG
CGCCGGCGCCGCCGCCCCCGGGCTCGCGGCCTGCAGATCTTGAGCCAGATGATTGTGCATCCATTTACAT
CTTTAATGTAGATCCACCTCCATCTACTTTAACCACACCACTTTGCTTACCACATCATGGATTACCGTCT
CACTCTTCTGTTTTGTCACCATCGTTTCAGCTCCAAAGTCACAAAAACTATGAAGGAACTTGTGAGATTC
CTGAATCTAAATATAGCCCATTAGGTGGTCCCAAACCCTTTGAGTGCCCAAGTATTCAAATTACATCTAT
CTCTCCTAACTGTCATCAAGAATTAGATGCACATGAAGATGACCTACAGATAAATGACCCAGAACGGGAA
TTTTTGGAAAGGCCTTCTAGAGATCATCTCTATCTTCCTCTTGAGCCATCCTACCGGGAGTCTTCTCTTA
GTCCTAGTCCTGCCAGCAGCATCTCTTCTA
