>Addgene plasmid #11790 | pREP-NFAT4 | addgene partial sequence | sequence record 75262 | pGEX-3 5'-CCGGGAGCTGCATGTGTCAGAGG-3'
CGCGCGAGGCAGCCGGATCATAATCAGCCATACCACATTTGTAGAGGTTTTACTTGCTTTAAAAAACCTC
CCACACCTCCCCCTGAACCTGAAACATAAAATGAATGCAATTGTTGTTGTTAACTTGTTTATTGCAGCTT
ATAATGGTTACAAATAAAGCAATAGCATCACAAATTTCACAAATAAAGCATTTTTTTCACTGCATTCTAG
TTGTGGTTTGTCCAAACTCATCAATGTATCTTATCATGTCTGGATCCGGCCTTGCCGGCCTCGAGGTCGA
CGGTATCGATAAGCTTGATATCGAATTCGGCACGAGTTTTTTTTTTTTTTTTTTTTTTTTTTTTTTTTTT
TTTTTTTTTC
