>Addgene plasmid #11790 | pREP-NFAT4 | addgene partial sequence | sequence record 78121 | hNFATC3-F 5'-GACGACCTCAGTGGGAGGTA-3'
GGCTCACATTGTCCTTGAAGTTCCTCCATATCATAACCCAGCAGTTACAGCTGCAGTGCAGGTGCACTTT
TATCTTTGCAATGGCAAGAGGAAAAAAAGCCAGTCTCAACGTTTTACTTATACACCAGGTACGAGGAGTC
ATGATGGTTTACTATAGAGCTTTCTTTCCTAATGAATAAAAAGTTATTTAACGAA
